Addgene plasmid #48167: psicheck-2-LPPRC
Purpose: contains Renilla Luciferase gene preceded by an intact (ATG) upstream open reading frame element
Depositing lab: Vamsi Mootha. Depositing organization: Massachusetts General Hospital. Publication: Upstream open reading frames cause widespread reduction of protein expression and are polymorphic among humans. Calvo SE, Pagliarini DJ, Mootha VK. Proc Natl Acad Sci U S A. 2009 May 5;106(18):7507-12. doi: 10.1073/pnas.0810916106. Epub 2009 Apr 16. PubMed 19372376.
Backbone
  Vector backbone: psicheck2
  Backbone manufacturer: Promega
  Backbone size w/o insert (bp): 6273
  Vector type: Luciferase
Growth in bacteria
  Bacterial resistance: Ampicillin, 100 μg/mL
  Growth temperature: 37°C
  Growth strain: Top10
  Copy number: High Copy
Gene/Insert
  Gene/Insert name: LRPPRC leucine rich pentatricopeptide repeat containing
  Species: H. sapiens (human)
  GenBank ID: NM_028233 NM_028233
  Entrez Gene: Lrpprc (a.k.a. 3110001K13Rik, C76645, Gp130, Lrp130, Lsfc)
  Cloning method: Restriction Enzyme; 5′ cloning site Nhe1 (not destroyed); 3′ cloning site Nhe1 (not destroyed)
  Sequencing primers: 5′ T7
Terms and licenses: Academic/Nonprofit Terms; Industry Terms: Not Available to Industry
How to cite: psicheck-2-LPPRC was a gift from Vamsi Mootha (Addgene plasmid # 48167 ; http://n2t.net/addgene:48167 ; RRID:Addgene_48167)
