[The description below was written by a language model from this plasmid's Addgene catalogue record.]
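Description:
psicheck-2-LPPRC is a dual-luciferase reporter plasmid built on the Promega psiCHECK-2 backbone (6273 bp without insert). It is maintained in E. coli as a high-copy plasmid under ampicillin selection. The psiCHECK-2 platform carries two independent luciferase genes: Renilla luciferase, which serves as the experimental reporter, and firefly luciferase, which serves as an internal control so that Renilla signal can be normalised for transfection efficiency and cell number. No feature table accompanies the record, so the promoters, polyadenylation signals and origin are not individually listed here.

The insert derives from LRPPRC (leucine rich pentatricopeptide repeat containing) and was cloned into a single NheI site, which is retained on both sides. According to the stated purpose, this places an upstream open reading frame (uORF) element with an intact ATG start codon ahead of the Renilla luciferase coding sequence. The insert therefore appears to act as a 5′ leader for the reporter rather than as an expressed LRPPRC protein, although its exact boundaries and size are not given. Because the fragment was cloned through one enzyme, its orientation cannot be inferred from the cloning sites alone. The record is also internally inconsistent about origin: the species is listed as human, whereas the gene symbol, aliases and GenBank accession are in the style of the mouse gene.

The construct is intended for testing how a uORF affects expression of the downstream main coding sequence. The Renilla/firefly ratio from the intact-ATG version would typically be compared with that of a matched construct in which the uORF start codon is disrupted, though no such partner construct is described in this entry.
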