>Addgene plasmid #48167 | psicheck-2-LPPRC | depositor partial sequence | sequence record 69696 | T7
GCTAGCGCCAGGCTCGCTGAGAGCCGGGGCGCTGGACAAGGGAACAGGGACACTGTGAACGGAAGACAAA
AAACAATGTATAGTAAAACAGAAGGCGGATCCAGGGTATCCCGCGAACTCGGCTTGCCTCTCCCGTGAGC
CTTGGCGGGGATCTGCCTCCTCCTCCGCTGGACGCCCTCGGTCCTTAGTTTGTCCCACTAGGGGCGACCG
GGTCGTCACGTGCTCCTCCAGGTCCTCTGCAGGAGCGTGCATCCTATCCTGCCTTGGGTACGCTGAGCCA
TGTTGCTAGC
