>Addgene plasmid #48167 | psicheck-2-LPPRC | addgene partial sequence | sequence record 71799 | chim-int-F 5'-TCTTACTGACATCCACTTTGCC-3'
GCTCTTAAGGCTAGAGTACTTAATACGACTCACTATAGGCTAGCGCCAGGCTCGCTGAGAGCCGGGGCGC
TGGACAAGGGAACAGGGACACTGTGAACGGAAGACAAAAAACAATGTATAGTAAAACAGAAGGCGGATCC
AGGGTATCCCGCGAACTCGGCTTGCCTCTCCCGTGAGCCTTGGCGGGGATCTGCCTCCTCCTCCGCTGGA
CGCCCTCGGTCCTTAGTTTGTCCCACTAGGGGCGACCGGGTCGTCACGTGCTCCTCCAGGTCCTCTGCAG
GAGCGTGCATCCTATCCTGCCTTGGGTACGCTGAGCCATGTTGCTAGCCACCTTGGCTTCCAAGGTGTAC
GACCCCGAGCAACGCAAACGCATGATCACTGGGCCTCAGTGGTGGGCTCGCTGCAAGCAAATGAACGTGC
TGGACTCCTTCATCAACTACTATGATTCCGAGAAGCACGCCGAGAACGCCGTGATTTTTCTGCATGGTAA
CGCTGCCTCCAGCTACCTGTGGAGGCACGTCGTGCCTCACATCGAGCCCGTGGCTAGATGCATCATCCCT
GATCTGATCGGAATGGGTAAGTCCGGCAAGAGCGGGAATGGCTCATATCGCCTCCTGGATCACTACAAGT
ACCTCACCGCTTGGTTCGAGCTGCTGAACCTTCCAAAGAAAATCATCTTTGTGGGCCACGACTGGGGGGC
TTGTCTGGCCTTTCACTACTCCTACGAGCACCAAGACAAGATCAAGGCCATCGTCCATGCTGAGAGTGTC
GTGGACGTGATCGAGTCCTGGGACGAGTGGCCTGACATCGAGGA
